Addgene plasmid #80203: non-targeting control gRNA (BRDN0001149281)
Purpose: 3rd generation lentiviral gRNA plasmid, non-targeting control gRNA
Depositing lab: John Doench & David Root. Depositing organization: Broad Institute. Publication: Optimized sgRNA design to maximize activity and minimize off-target effects of CRISPR-Cas9. Doench JG, Fusi N, Sullender M, Hegde M, Vaimberg EW, Donovan KF, Smith I, Tothova Z, Wilen C, Orchard R, Virgin HW, Listgarten J, Root DE. Nat Biotechnol. 2016 Jan 18. doi: 10.1038/nbt.3437. PubMed 26780180.
Backbone
  Vector backbone: lentiGuide-Puro
  Backbone manufacturer: Zhang Lab (Addgene plasmid # 52963)
  Vector type: Mammalian Expression, Lentiviral, CRISPR
  Selectable markers: Puromycin
Growth in bacteria
  Bacterial resistance: Ampicillin, 100 μg/mL
  Growth temperature: 37°C
  Growth strain: DH5alpha
  Copy number: High Copy
Gene/Insert
  Gene/Insert name: Non-targeting control gRNA
  gRNA/shRNA sequence: GCCTATCGGCATTCCCACTG
  Species: H. sapiens (human)
  Promoter: hU6
  Cloning method: Unknown
  Sequencing primers: 5′ U6-F; 3′ pS2-R
Terms and licenses: Academic/Nonprofit Terms; Industry Terms: Not Available to Industry
How to cite: non-targeting control gRNA (BRDN0001149281) was a gift from John Doench & David Root (Addgene plasmid # 80203 ; http://n2t.net/addgene:80203 ; RRID:Addgene_80203)
