[The description below was written by a language model from this plasmid's Addgene catalogue record and pLannotate feature annotations shown in this document.]
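Description:
Non-targeting control gRNA (BRDN0001149281) is a third-generation lentiviral guide RNA plasmid built on the lentiGuide-Puro backbone, intended for mammalian CRISPR experiments. It is maintained in E. coli through a high-copy ColE1/pUC-type origin with ampicillin selection (AmpR under its own promoter). The backbone also carries an f1 origin, an SV40 origin and poly(A) signal, and remnants of a lac/lacZα cloning region flanked by T3 and T7 promoters.

The lentiviral cassette begins with an RSV promoter fused to a truncated HIV-1 5' LTR, which makes genomic RNA production Tat-independent, as is typical of third-generation systems. This is followed by the Ψ packaging signal with a partial gag sequence and the Rev response element for Rev-dependent nuclear export. Within the transfer region, a human U6 RNA polymerase III promoter drives a 20-nucleotide spacer joined to the Streptococcus pyogenes Cas9 gRNA scaffold. The spacer is catalogued as a non-targeting control for use in human cells. A cPPT/CTS element lies downstream of the guide cassette. It is followed by the EF-1α core promoter with its intron A, which drives puromycin N-acetyltransferase for selection of transduced cells, and by a WPRE to enhance transcript expression. The cassette ends in a self-inactivating ΔU3 3' LTR, which disables LTR promoter activity after integration.

The plasmid encodes no Cas9, so the nuclease must be supplied separately, for example from cells already expressing it. Its recorded purpose is to serve as a negative control alongside gene-targeting guides in lentiviral CRISPR-Cas9 knockout experiments, accounting for effects of transduction, puromycin selection and guide expression in the absence of specific genomic cleavage.
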