Features (pLannotate 1.2.2; 29 found; start..end, strand, type, name):
     14..80      +  CDS            small t antigen (fragment): SV40 (simian virus 40) small t antigen
    106..317     +  promoter       EF-1α core promoter: core promoter for human elongation factor EF-1α
    318..1256    +  intron         EF-1α intron A: intron upstream of the start codon of human EF-1α
   1278..1877    +  CDS            PuroR (fragment): puromycin N-acetyltransferase; pac from Streptomyces; confers resistance to puromycin
   1893..2481    +  misc_feature   WPRE: woodchuck hepatitis virus posttranscriptional regulatory element
   2532..2551    +  misc_feature   cPPT/CTS (fragment): central polypurine tract and central termination sequence of HIV-1
   2553..2786    +  LTR            3' LTR (ΔU3): self-inactivating 3' long terminal repeat (LTR) from HIV-1
   2864..2985    +  polyA_signal   SV40 poly(A) signal: SV40 polyadenylation signal
   3025..3160    +  rep_origin     SV40 ori: SV40 origin of replication
   3181..3199    -  promoter       T7 promoter: promoter for bacteriophage T7 RNA polymerase
   3207..3362    +  CDS            lacZα (fragment): LacZα fragment of β-galactosidase; lacZ fragment
   3367..3795    +  rep_origin     f1 ori (sequence partly withheld): f1 bacteriophage origin of replication; arrow indicates direction of (+) strand synthesis
   3848..3952    +  promoter       AmpR promoter: bla
   3953..4813    +  CDS            AmpR: β-lactamase; bla; confers resistance to ampicillin, carbenicillin, and related antibiotics
   4984..5572    +  rep_origin     ori: high-copy-number ColE1/pMB1/pBR322/pUC origin of replication
   5755..5847    +  CDS            lacI (fragment): lac repressor; lacI; The lac repressor binds to the lac operator to inhibit transcription in E. coli. This inhibition can be relieved by adding lactose or isopropyl-β-D-thiogalactopyranoside (IPTG).
   5860..5881    +  protein_bind   CAP binding site: CAP binding activates transcription in the presence of cAMP. E. coli catabolite activator protein
   5896..5926    +  promoter       lac promoter: promoter for the E. coli lac operon
   5934..5950    +  protein_bind   lac operator: The lac repressor binds to the lac operator to inhibit transcription in E. coli. This inhibition can be relieved by adding lactose or isopropyl-β-D-thiogalactopyranoside (IPTG). lac repressor encoded by lacI
   5995..6013    +  promoter       T3 promoter: promoter for bacteriophage T3 RNA polymerase
   6041..6267    +  promoter       RSV promoter: Rous sarcoma virus enhancer/promoter
   6268..6448    +  LTR            5' LTR (truncated): truncated 5' long terminal repeat (LTR) from HIV-1
   6495..6620    +  misc_feature   HIV-1 Ψ: packaging signal of human immunodeficiency virus type 1
   6604..6967    +  CDS            HIV-1 gag (fragment): gag protein from human immunodeficiency virus 1; gag
   7113..7346    +  misc_feature   RRE: The Rev response element (RRE) of HIV-1 allows for Rev-dependent mRNA export from the nucleus to the cytoplasm.
   7723..7749    +  CDS            Rev (fragment): human immunodeficiency virus 1 (HIV-1) Rev protein; rev; enhances nuclear export of unspliced and incompletely spliced viral mRNAs
   7753..7993    +  promoter       U6 promoter: RNA polymerase III promoter for human U6 snRNA
   8023..8098    +  misc_RNA       gRNA scaffold: guide RNA scaffold for the Streptococcus pyogenes CRISPR/Cas9 system
   8154..8271    +  misc_feature   cPPT/CTS: central polypurine tract and central termination sequence of HIV-1
>Addgene plasmid #80203 | non-targeting control gRNA (BRDN0001149281) | depositor full sequence | sequence record 150884 | Full Sequence
CCCGGGTGCAAAGATGGATAAAGTTTTAAACAGAGAGGAATCTTTGCAGCTAATGGACCTTCTAGGTCTT
GAAAGGAGTGGGAATTGGCTCCGGTGCCCGTCAGTGGGCAGAGCGCACATCGCCCACAGTCCCCGAGAAG
TTGGGGGGAGGGGTCGGCAATTGATCCGGTGCCTAGAGAAGGTGGCGCGGGGTAAACTGGGAAAGTGATG
TCGTGTACTGGCTCCGCCTTTTTCCCGAGGGTGGGGGAGAACCGTATATAAGTGCAGTAGTCGCCGTGAA
CGTTCTTTTTCGCAACGGGTTTGCCGCCAGAACACAGGTAAGTGCCGTGTGTGGTTCCCGCGGGCCTGGC
CTCTTTACGGGTTATGGCCCTTGCGTGCCTTGAATTACTTCCACCTGGCTGCAGTACGTGATTCTTGATC
CCGAGCTTCGGGTTGGAAGTGGGTGGGAGAGTTCGAGGCCTTGCGCTTAAGGAGCCCCTTCGCCTCGTGC
TTGAGTTGAGGCCTGGCCTGGGCGCTGGGGCCGCCGCGTGCGAATCTGGTGGCACCTTCGCGCCTGTCTC
GCTGCTTTCGATAAGTCTCTAGCCATTTAAAATTTTTGATGACCTGCTGCGACGCTTTTTTTCTGGCAAG
ATAGTCTTGTAAATGCGGGCCAAGATCTGCACACTGGTATTTCGGTTTTTGGGGCCGCGGGCGGCGACGG
GGCCCGTGCGTCCCAGCGCACATGTTCGGCGAGGCGGGGCCTGCGAGCGCGGCCACCGAGAATCGGACGG
GGGTAGTCTCAAGCTGGCCGGCCTGCTCTGGTGCCTGGCCTCGCGCCGCCGTGTATCGCCCCGCCCTGGG
CGGCAAGGCTGGCCCGGTCGGCACCAGTTGCGTGAGCGGAAAGATGGCCGCTTCCCGGCCCTGCTGCAGG
GAGCTCAAAATGGAGGACGCGGCGCTCGGGAGAGCGGGCGGGTGAGTCACCCACACAAAGGAAAAGGGCC
TTTCCGTCCTCAGCCGTCGCTTCATGTGACTCCACGGAGTACCGGGCGCCGTCCAGGCACCTCGATTAGT
TCTCGAGCTTTTGGAGTACGTCGTCTTTAGGTTGGGGGGAGGGGTTTTATGCGATGGAGTTTCCCCACAC
TGAGTGGGTGGAGACTGAAGTTAGGCCAGCTTGGCACTTGATGTAATTCTCCTTGGAATTTGCCCTTTTT
GAGTTTGGATCTTGGTTCATTCTCAAGCCTCAGACAGTGGTTCAAAGTTTTTTTCTTCCATTTCAGGTGT
CGTGACGTACGGCCACCATGACCGAGTACAAGCCCACGGTGCGCCTCGCCACCCGCGACGACGTCCCCAG
GGCCGTACGCACCCTCGCCGCCGCGTTCGCCGACTACCCCGCCACGCGCCACACCGTCGATCCGGACCGC
CACATCGAGCGGGTCACCGAGCTGCAAGAACTCTTCCTCACGCGCGTCGGGCTCGACATCGGCAAGGTGT
GGGTCGCGGACGACGGCGCCGCCGTGGCGGTCTGGACCACGCCGGAGAGCGTCGAAGCGGGGGCGGTGTT
CGCCGAGATCGGCCCGCGCATGGCCGAGTTGAGCGGTTCCCGGCTGGCCGCGCAGCAACAGATGGAAGGC
CTCCTGGCGCCGCACCGGCCCAAGGAGCCCGCGTGGTTCCTGGCCACCGTCGGAGTCTCGCCCGACCACC
AGGGCAAGGGTCTGGGCAGCGCCGTCGTGCTCCCCGGAGTGGAGGCGGCCGAGCGCGCCGGGGTGCCCGC
CTTCCTGGAGACCTCCGCGCCCCGCAACCTCCCCTTCTACGAGCGGCTCGGCTTCACCGTCACCGCCGAC
GTCGAGGTGCCCGAAGGACCGCGCACCTGGTGCATGACCCGCAAGCCCGGTGCCTGAACGCGTTAAGTCG
ACAATCAACCTCTGGATTACAAAATTTGTGAAAGATTGACTGGTATTCTTAACTATGTTGCTCCTTTTAC
GCTATGTGGATACGCTGCTTTAATGCCTTTGTATCATGCTATTGCTTCCCGTATGGCTTTCATTTTCTCC
TCCTTGTATAAATCCTGGTTGCTGTCTCTTTATGAGGAGTTGTGGCCCGTTGTCAGGCAACGTGGCGTGG
TGTGCACTGTGTTTGCTGACGCAACCCCCACTGGTTGGGGCATTGCCACCACCTGTCAGCTCCTTTCCGG
GACTTTCGCTTTCCCCCTCCCTATTGCCACGGCGGAACTCATCGCCGCCTGCCTTGCCCGCTGCTGGACA
GGGGCTCGGCTGTTGGGCACTGACAATTCCGTGGTGTTGTCGGGGAAATCATCGTCCTTTCCTTGGCTGC
TCGCCTGTGTTGCCACCTGGATTCTGCGCGGGACGTCCTTCTGCTACGTCCCTTCGGCCCTCAATCCAGC
GGACCTTCCTTCCCGCGGCCTGCTGCCGGCTCTGCGGCCTCTTCCGCGTCTTCGCCTTCGCCCTCAGACG
AGTCGGATCTCCCTTTGGGCCGCCTCCCCGCGTCGACTTTAAGACCAATGACTTACAAGGCAGCTGTAGA
TCTTAGCCACTTTTTAAAAGAAAAGGGGGGACTGGAAGGGCTAATTCACTCCCAACGAAGACAAGATCTG
CTTTTTGCTTGTACTGGGTCTCTCTGGTTAGACCAGATCTGAGCCTGGGAGCTCTCTGGCTAACTAGGGA
ACCCACTGCTTAAGCCTCAATAAAGCTTGCCTTGAGTGCTTCAAGTAGTGTGTGCCCGTCTGTTGTGTGA
CTCTGGTAACTAGAGATCCCTCAGACCCTTTTAGTCAGTGTGGAAAATCTCTAGCAGTACGTATAGTAGT
TCATGTCATCTTATTATTCAGTATTTATAACTTGCAAAGAAATGAATATCAGAGAGTGAGAGGAACTTGT
TTATTGCAGCTTATAATGGTTACAAATAAAGCAATAGCATCACAAATTTCACAAATAAAGCATTTTTTTC
ACTGCATTCTAGTTGTGGTTTGTCCAAACTCATCAATGTATCTTATCATGTCTGGCTCTAGCTATCCCGC
CCCTAACTCCGCCCATCCCGCCCCTAACTCCGCCCAGTTCCGCCCATTCTCCGCCCCATGGCTGACTAAT
TTTTTTTATTTATGCAGAGGCCGAGGCCGCCTCGGCCTCTGAGCTATTCCAGAAGTAGTGAGGAGGCTTT
TTTGGAGGCCTAGGGACGTACCCAATTCGCCCTATAGTGAGTCGTATTACGCGCGCTCACTGGCCGTCGT
TTTACAACGTCGTGACTGGGAAAACCCTGGCGTTACCCAACTTAATCGCCTTGCAGCACATCCCCCTTTC
GCCAGCTGGCGTAATAGCGAAGAGGCCCGCACCGATCGCCCTTCCCAACAGTTGCGCAGCCTGAATGGCG
AATGGG
[124 nt withheld, positions 3367-3490]
C
[91 nt withheld, positions 3492-3582]
A
[49 nt withheld, positions 3584-3632]
CCTTTGACGTTGGAGTCCACGTTCTTT
[37 nt withheld, positions 3660-3696]
ACCCTATCTCGGTCTATTCTTTTGATTTATAAGGGATTTTGCCGATTTCGGCCTATTGGTTAAAAAATGA
GCTGATTTAACAAAAATTTAACGCGAATTTTAACAAAATATTAACGCTTACAATTTAGGTGGCACTTTTC
GGGGAAATGTGCGCGGAACCCCTATTTGTTTATTTTTCTAAATACATTCAAATATGTATCCGCTCATGAG
ACAATAACCCTGATAAATGCTTCAATAATATTGAAAAAGGAAGAGTATGAGTATTCAACATTTCCGTGTC
GCCCTTATTCCCTTTTTTGCGGCATTTTGCCTTCCTGTTTTTGCTCACCCAGAAACGCTGGTGAAAGTAA
AAGATGCTGAAGATCAGTTGGGTGCACGAGTGGGTTACATCGAACTGGATCTCAACAGCGGTAAGATCCT
TGAGAGTTTTCGCCCCGAAGAACGTTTTCCAATGATGAGCACTTTTAAAGTTCTGCTATGTGGCGCGGTA
TTATCCCGTATTGACGCCGGGCAAGAGCAACTCGGTCGCCGCATACACTATTCTCAGAATGACTTGGTTG
AGTACTCACCAGTCACAGAAAAGCATCTTACGGATGGCATGACAGTAAGAGAATTATGCAGTGCTGCCAT
AACCATGAGTGATAACACTGCGGCCAACTTACTTCTGACAACGATCGGAGGACCGAAGGAGCTAACCGCT
TTTTTGCACAACATGGGGGATCATGTAACTCGCCTTGATCGTTGGGAACCGGAGCTGAATGAAGCCATAC
CAAACGACGAGCGTGACACCACGATGCCTGTAGCAATGGCAACAACGTTGCGCAAACTATTAACTGGCGA
ACTACTTACTCTAGCTTCCCGGCAACAATTAATAGACTGGATGGAGGCGGATAAAGTTGCAGGACCACTT
CTGCGCTCGGCCCTTCCGGCTGGCTGGTTTATTGCTGATAAATCTGGAGCCGGTGAGCGTGGGTCTCGCG
GTATCATTGCAGCACTGGGGCCAGATGGTAAGCCCTCCCGTATCGTAGTTATCTACACGACGGGGAGTCA
GGCAACTATGGATGAACGAAATAGACAGATCGCTGAGATAGGTGCCTCACTGATTAAGCATTGGTAACTG
TCAGACCAAGTTTACTCATATATACTTTAGATTGATTTAAAACTTCATTTTTAATTTAAAAGGATCTAGG
TGAAGATCCTTTTTGATAATCTCATGACCAAAATCCCTTAACGTGAGTTTTCGTTCCACTGAGCGTCAGA
CCCCGTAGAAAAGATCAAAGGATCTTCTTGAGATCCTTTTTTTCTGCGCGTAATCTGCTGCTTGCAAACA
AAAAAACCACCGCTACCAGCGGTGGTTTGTTTGCCGGATCAAGAGCTACCAACTCTTTTTCCGAAGGTAA
CTGGCTTCAGCAGAGCGCAGATACCAAATACTGTTCTTCTAGTGTAGCCGTAGTTAGGCCACCACTTCAA
GAACTCTGTAGCACCGCCTACATACCTCGCTCTGCTAATCCTGTTACCAGTGGCTGCTGCCAGTGGCGAT
AAGTCGTGTCTTACCGGGTTGGACTCAAGACGATAGTTACCGGATAAGGCGCAGCGGTCGGGCTGAACGG
GGGGTTCGTGCACACAGCCCAGCTTGGAGCGAACGACCTACACCGAACTGAGATACCTACAGCGTGAGCT
ATGAGAAAGCGCCACGCTTCCCGAAGGGAGAAAGGCGGACAGGTATCCGGTAAGCGGCAGGGTCGGAACA
GGAGAGCGCACGAGGGAGCTTCCAGGGGGAAACGCCTGGTATCTTTATAGTCCTGTCGGGTTTCGCCACC
TCTGACTTGAGCGTCGATTTTTGTGATGCTCGTCAGGGGGGCGGAGCCTATGGAAAAACGCCAGCAACGC
GGCCTTTTTACGGTTCCTGGCCTTTTGCTGGCCTTTTGCTCACATGTTCTTTCCTGCGTTATCCCCTGAT
TCTGTGGATAACCGTATTACCGCCTTTGAGTGAGCTGATACCGCTCGCCGCAGCCGAACGACCGAGCGCA
GCGAGTCAGTGAGCGAGGAAGCGGAAGAGCGCCCAATACGCAAACCGCCTCTCCCCGCGCGTTGGCCGAT
TCATTAATGCAGCTGGCACGACAGGTTTCCCGACTGGAAAGCGGGCAGTGAGCGCAACGCAATTAATGTG
AGTTAGCTCACTCATTAGGCACCCCAGGCTTTACACTTTATGCTTCCGGCTCGTATGTTGTGTGGAATTG
TGAGCGGATAACAATTTCACACAGGAAACAGCTATGACCATGATTACGCCAAGCGCGCAATTAACCCTCA
CTAAAGGGAACAAAAGCTGGAGCTGCAAGCTTAATGTAGTCTTATGCAATACTCTTGTAGTCTTGCAACA
TGGTAACGATGAGTTAGCAACATGCCTTACAAGGAGAGAAAAAGCACCGTGCATGCCGATTGGTGGAAGT
AAGGTGGTACGATCGTGCCTTATTAGGAAGGCAACAGACGGGTCTGACATGGATTGGACGAACCACTGAA
TTGCCGCATTGCAGAGATATTGTATTTAAGTGCCTAGCTCGATACATAAACGGGTCTCTCTGGTTAGACC
AGATCTGAGCCTGGGAGCTCTCTGGCTAACTAGGGAACCCACTGCTTAAGCCTCAATAAAGCTTGCCTTG
AGTGCTTCAAGTAGTGTGTGCCCGTCTGTTGTGTGACTCTGGTAACTAGAGATCCCTCAGACCCTTTTAG
TCAGTGTGGAAAATCTCTAGCAGTGGCGCCCGAACAGGGACTTGAAAGCGAAAGGGAAACCAGAGGAGCT
CTCTCGACGCAGGACTCGGCTTGCTGAAGCGCGCACGGCAAGAGGCGAGGGGCGGCGACTGGTGAGTACG
CCAAAAATTTTGACTAGCGGAGGCTAGAAGGAGAGAGATGGGTGCGAGAGCGTCAGTATTAAGCGGGGGA
GAATTAGATCGCGATGGGAAAAAATTCGGTTAAGGCCAGGGGGAAAGAAAAAATATAAATTAAAACATAT
AGTATGGGCAAGCAGGGAGCTAGAACGATTCGCAGTTAATCCTGGCCTGTTAGAAACATCAGAAGGCTGT
AGACAAATACTGGGACAGCTACAACCATCCCTTCAGACAGGATCAGAAGAACTTAGATCATTATATAATA
CAGTAGCAACCCTCTATTGTGTGCATCAAAGGATAGAGATAAAAGACACCAAGGAAGCTTTAGACAAGAT
AGAGGAAGAGCAAAACAAAAGTAAGACCACCGCACAGCAAGCGGCCGCTGATCTTCAGACCTGGAGGAGG
AGATATGAGGGACAATTGGAGAAGTGAATTATATAAATATAAAGTAGTAAAAATTGAACCATTAGGAGTA
GCACCCACCAAGGCAAAGAGAAGAGTGGTGCAGAGAGAAAAAAGAGCAGTGGGAATAGGAGCTTTGTTCC
TTGGGTTCTTGGGAGCAGCAGGAAGCACTATGGGCGCAGCGTCAATGACGCTGACGGTACAGGCCAGACA
ATTATTGTCTGGTATAGTGCAGCAGCAGAACAATTTGCTGAGGGCTATTGAGGCGCAACAGCATCTGTTG
CAACTCACAGTCTGGGGCATCAAGCAGCTCCAGGCAAGAATCCTGGCTGTGGAAAGATACCTAAAGGATC
AACAGCTCCTGGGGATTTGGGGTTGCTCTGGAAAACTCATTTGCACCACTGCTGTGCCTTGGAATGCTAG
TTGGAGTAATAAATCTCTGGAACAGATTTGGAATCACACGACCTGGATGGAGTGGGACAGAGAAATTAAC
AATTACACAAGCTTAATACACTCCTTAATTGAAGAATCGCAAAACCAGCAAGAAAAGAATGAACAAGAAT
TATTGGAATTAGATAAATGGGCAAGTTTGTGGAATTGGTTTAACATAACAAATTGGCTGTGGTATATAAA
ATTATTCATAATGATAGTAGGAGGCTTGGTAGGTTTAAGAATAGTTTTTGCTGTACTTTCTATAGTGAAT
AGAGTTAGGCAGGGATATTCACCATTATCGTTTCAGACCCACCTCCCAACCCCGAGGGGACCCAGAGAGG
GCCTATTTCCCATGATTCCTTCATATTTGCATATACGATACAAGGCTGTTAGAGAGATAATTAGAATTAA
TTTGACTGTAAACACAAAGATATTAGTACAAAATACGTGACGTAGAAAGTAATAATTTCTTGGGTAGTTT
GCAGTTTTAAAATTATGTTTTAAAATGGACTATCATATGCTTACCGTAACTTGAAAGTATTTCGATTTCT
TGGCTTTATATATCTTGTGGAAAGGACGAAACACCGGCCTATCGGCATTCCCACTGGTTTTAGAGCTAGA
AATAGCAAGTTAAAATAAGGCTAGTCCGTTATCAACTTGAAAAAGTGGCACCGAGTCGGTGCTTTTTTAA
GCTTGGCGTAACTAGATCTTGAGACAAATGGCAGTATTCATCCACAATTTTAAAAGAAAAGGGGGGATTG
GGGGGTACAGTGCAGGGGAAAGAATAGTAGACATAATAGCAACAGACATACAAACTAAAGAATTACAAAA
ACAAATTACAAAAATTCAAAATTTTCGGGTTTATTACAGGGACAGCAGAGATCCACTTTGGCGCCGGCTC
GAGGGGG
