>Addgene plasmid #80203 | non-targeting control gRNA (BRDN0001149281) | depositor partial sequence | sequence record 150885 | Target Sequence
GCCTATCGGCATTCCCACTG
