>Addgene plasmid #80203 | non-targeting control gRNA (BRDN0001149281) | addgene partial sequence | sequence record 189110 | hU6-F
AGTAATAATTTCTTGGGTAGTTTGCAGTTTTAAAATTATGTTTTAAAATGGACTATCATATGCTTACCGT
AACTTGAAAGTATTTCGATTTCTTGGCTTTATATATCTTGTGGAAAGGACGAAACACCGGCCTATCGGCA
TTCCCACTGGTTTTAGAGCTAGAAATAGCAAGTTAAAATAAGGCTAGTCCGTTATCAACTTGAAAAAGTG
GCACCGAGTCGGTGCTTTTTTAAGCTTGGCGTAACTAGATCTTGAGACAAATGGCAGTATTCATCCACAA
TTTTAAAAGAAAAGGGGGGATTGGGGGGTACAGTGCAGGGGAAAGAATAGTAGACATAATAGCAACAGAC
ATACAAACTAAAGAATTACAAAAACAAATTACAAAAATTCAAAATTTTCGGGTTTATTACAGGGACAGCA
GAGATCCACTTTGGCGCCGGCTCGAGGGGGCCCGGGTGCAAAGATGGATAAAGTTTTAAACAGAGAGGAA
TCTTTGCAGCTAATGGACCTTCTAGGTCTTGAAAGGAGTGGGAATTGGCTCCGGTGCCCGTCAGTGGGCA
GAGCGCACAT
